Addgene plasmid #209549: pBTK1059
Purpose: BTK Type 5 homology arm for Golden Gate assembly
Depositing lab: Jeffrey Barrick. Depositing organization: University of Texas at Austin. Publication: Single-step genome engineering in the bee gut symbiont Snodgrassella alvi. Lariviere PJ, Ashraf AHMZ, Leonard SP, Miller LG, Moran NA, Barrick JE. bioRxiv [Preprint]. 2023 Sep 20:2023.09.19.558440. doi: 10.1101/2023.09.19.558440. PubMed 37786689.
Backbone
  Vector backbone: pBTK1001
  Backbone size w/o insert (bp): 1821
  Vector type: Synthetic Biology
Growth in bacteria
  Bacterial resistance: Chloramphenicol, 25 μg/mL
  Growth temperature: 37°C
  Growth strain: DH5alpha
  Copy number: High Copy
Gene/Insert
  Gene/Insert name: Downstream homology arm for recombination into the Snodgrassella alvi wkB2 genome to replace clpA (SALWKB2_RS04465)
  Species: Snodgrassella alvi wkB2
  Insert size (bp): 1038
  Cloning method: Restriction Enzyme; 5′ cloning site BsmBI-v2 (destroyed during cloning); 3′ cloning site BsmBI-v2 (destroyed during cloning)
Terms and licenses: Academic/Nonprofit Terms; Industry Terms
Depositor comments: Please visit https://doi.org/10.1101/2023.09.19.558440 for bioRxiv preprint.
How to cite: pBTK1059 was a gift from Jeffrey Barrick (Addgene plasmid # 209549 ; http://n2t.net/addgene:209549 ; RRID:Addgene_209549)
