[The description below was written by a language model from this plasmid's Addgene catalogue record and pLannotate feature annotations shown in this document.]
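Description:
pBTK1059 is a small synthetic-biology part plasmid from the Bee Microbiome Toolkit (BTK) series, built on the pBTK1001 entry backbone and carrying a "Type 5" part for hierarchical Golden Gate assembly. It is propagated in E. coli from a high-copy ColE1/pUC-type origin of replication. Selection is by chloramphenicol resistance, provided by a cat (chloramphenicol acetyltransferase) gene expressed from its native cat promoter and followed by a minimal lambda t0 transcription terminator. These four elements are the only features annotated in the sequenced plasmid of roughly 2.9 kb. The remaining unannotated region, about 1 kb, is consistent with the recorded insert size.

The insert is a 1,038 bp segment of the Snodgrassella alvi wkB2 genome that serves as the downstream homology arm for replacing the clpA gene (SALWKB2_RS04465). It was placed in the backbone using BsmBI sites, which were destroyed during cloning, as is usual when a part is domesticated into a Golden Gate entry vector. The plasmid has no promoter, reporter or coding payload intended for expression; the arm is simply stored in a standardized, reusable form. As a Type 5 part, it is meant to be combined in a Golden Gate reaction with other toolkit parts. These would presumably include a matching upstream homology arm and an intervening cassette, although the record does not specify them. The resulting construct would direct homologous recombination at the clpA locus, supporting targeted gene replacement in this bee gut symbiont.
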