Features (pLannotate 1.2.2; 4 found; start..end, strand, type, name):
   1264..1852    -  rep_origin     ori: high-copy-number ColE1/pMB1/pBR322/pUC origin of replication
   1936..2033    +  promoter       cat promoter: promoter of the E. coli cat gene encoding chloramphenicol acetyltransferase
   2034..2690    +  CDS            cat: CAT_ECOLX - Experimental evidence at protein level: Swiss-Prot protein existence level 1. This enzyme is an effector of chloramphenicol resistance in bacteria. From Escherichia coli. This protein is used as a marker in many commonly used cloning vectors, such as pACYC184.
   2764..2798    +  terminator     lambda t0 terminator: minimal transcription terminator from phage lambda (Scholtissek and Grosse, 1987)
>Addgene plasmid #209549 | pBTK1059 | addgene full sequence | sequence record 421557 | Addgene NGS Result
GGTCTCATGTAGAATTCTGGATACTGTCTGGTTATCTAATCAGGGGGCTCTCGGACAATACGATACATCA
ATTTCCACTATTGCTCATCAGGCAAATCAGGTGACTTTTCTGAAAACAACCGGATACGATTTTGGTATAC
GCAGCTTTGATGATCAGCTTATTGCACCGCTGCAAAAAGTTTTAAATCAGCCACTGCCTGCGAATCGGTC
ACGGCTGATTGCGCTGCATATCATAGGTTCTCATCCTAATCCGTGCGACCGTCTTCCACAACCAGCGCAT
CACTATGTCGATAATAACAACAGTAACTGCTATATTGACACTATCCGGCAGACAGACAATTTACTAAGTC
AGATATATAGTGCATTACAGCACAGCGGTCAGCCATTCAGTATGTTGTATTTCAGCGATCACGGTTTAAG
TCACGATAAAAACAGTTATGAAAAAAACAGCCTCGTGCGTTCTGAAAGTATTCTTCGTCATAATGATCAC
TTCTATCAGAACTACCACGTACCATTAGTGATTATCAGCAGCAATGAAACCGGACAATTACGTAACAAAG
CACGGCGCAGCGGTTTAGAATTGCTGGATGGAGTTGCACAATGGCTGGGAATCAGCACCCCGCAACTGCC
GTATAGTAAACAATTTTTCAGTGAAACGGACAGTACTCAGCTAGAGGTTCTGGATCTCAATCAGCGGTTA
CAACCTGTAGATAAGCTGCAAAACGATCCTCTCCCTGCACAATTGCAGTGACAATTACATAAAAAAACAA
TCTCTCTGTTTTTTTACAAAGCAGAGAGATTAAATTTTTCAAATAATTTCAGATTAAAGCTTTACATTTG
ATATGAATCAAAACACTTCTGAACAAAAACATTATAATGAATTTACTTTGATTGGTTTCCTCTTGATGTG
TGTGTTTAAGTGTGGCTCTTCGCCACACTTTTTTTTATCTTAATTTTGACATTCTTAACATAATTATTCA
ATTGTTACTGATTCAAATTTGTTCTGATCAGCTTCCTGAGAATCCGCAAAATCCAGTACTACTTCATCTG
ACTGCCAGCTGAGACCGACTTTCAGCCAAAAAACTTAAGACCGCCGGTCTTGTCCACTACCTTGCAGTAA
TGCGGTGGACAGGATCGGCGGTTTTCTTTTCTCTTCTCAAACGTACGGTTATCCACAGAATCAGGGGATA
ACGCAGGAAAGAACATGTGAGCAAAAGGCCAGCAAAAGGCCAGGAACCGTAAAAAGGCCGCGTTGCTGGC
GTTTTTCCATAGGCTCCGCCCCCCTGACGAGCATCACAAAAATCGACGCTCAAGTCAGAGGTGGCGAAAC
CCGACAGGACTATAAAGATACCAGGCGTTTCCCCCTGGAAGCTCCCTCGTGCGCTCTCCTGTTCCGACCC
TGCCGCTTACCGGATACCTGTCCGCCTTTCTCCCTTCGGGAAGCGTGGCGCTTTCTCATAGCTCACGCTG
TAGGTATCTCAGTTCGGTGTAGGTCGTTCGCTCCAAGCTGGGCTGTGTGCACGAACCCCCCGTTCAGCCC
GACCGCTGCGCCTTATCCGGTAACTATCGTCTTGAGTCCAACCCGGTAAGACACGACTTATCGCCACTGG
CAGCAGCCACTGGTAACAGGATTAGCAGAGCGAGGTATGTAGGCGGTGCTACAGAGTTCTTGAAGTGGTG
GCCTAACTACGGCTACACTAGAAGAACAGTATTTGGTATCTGCGCTCTGCTGAAGCCAGTTACCTTCGGA
AAAAGAGTTGGTAGCTCTTGATCCGGCAAACAAACCACCGCTGGTAGCGGTGGTTTTTTTGTTTGCAAGC
AGCAGATTACGCGCAGAAAAAAAGGATCTCAAGAAGATCCTTTGATCTTTTCTACGGGGTCTGACGCTCA
GTGGAACGAAAACTCACGTTAAGGGATTTTGGTCATGATTGATCGGGCACGTAAGAGGTTCCAACTTTCA
CCATAATGAAATAAGATCACTACCGGGCGTATTTTTTGAGTTATCGAGATTTTCAGGAGCTAAGGAAGCT
AAAATGGAGAAAAAAATCACTGGATATACCACCGTTGATATATCCCAATGGCATCGTAAAGAACATTTTG
AGGCATTTCAGTCAGTTGCTCAATGTACCTATAACCAGACCGTTCAGCTGGATATTACGGCCTTTTTAAA
GACCGTAAAGAAAAATAAGCACAAGTTTTATCCGGCCTTTATTCACATTCTTGCCCGCCTGATGAATGCT
CATCCGGAATTTCGTATGGCAATGAAAGACGGTGAGCTGGTGATATGGGATAGTGTTCACCCTTGTTACA
CCGTTTTCCATGAGCAAACTGAAACGTTTTCATCGCTCTGGAGTGAATACCACGACGATTTCCGGCAGTT
TCTACACATATATTCGCAAGATGTGGCGTGTTACGGTGAAAACCTGGCCTATTTCCCTAAAGGGTTTATT
GAGAATATGTTTTTCGTTTCAGCCAATCCCTGGGTGAGTTTCACCAGTTTTGATTTAAACGTGGCCAATA
TGGACAACTTCTTCGCCCCCGTTTTCACCATGGGCAAATATTATACGCAAGGCGACAAGGTGCTGATGCC
GCTGGCGATTCAGGTTCATCATGCCGTTTGTGATGGCTTCCATGTCGGCAGAATGCTTAATGAATTACAA
CAGTACTGCGATGAGTGGCAGGGCGGGGCGTAATTTGATATCGAGCTCGCTTGGACTCCTGTTGATAGAT
CCAGTAATGACCTCAGAACTCCATCTGGATTTGTTCAGAACGCTCGGTTGCCGCCGGGCGTTTTTTATTG
GTCCTTTGGTCGAAAAAAAAAGCCCGCACTGTCAGGTGTGGGCTTTTTTCTGTGTTTCC
